Addgene plasmid #113236: pAW214
Purpose: E. coli expression vector for untagged E. coli Cas1 + Cas2 with CRISPR array, leader gCtag mutant
Depositing lab: Jennifer Doudna. Depositing organization: University of California, Berkeley. Publication: Structures of the CRISPR genome integration complex. Wright AV, Liu JJ, Knott GJ, Doxzen KW, Nogales E, Doudna JA. Science. 2017 Sep 15;357(6356):1113-1118. doi: 10.1126/science.aao0679. Epub 2017 Jul 20. PubMed 28729350.
Backbone
  Vector backbone: pCDF1b
  Backbone size w/o insert (bp): 4000
  Total vector size (bp): 4909
  Vector type: Bacterial Expression
Growth in bacteria
  Bacterial resistance: Streptomycin, 50 μg/mL
  Growth temperature: 37°C
  Growth strain: DH5alpha
  Copy number: Low Copy
Gene/Insert 1
  Gene/Insert name: Cas1
  Species: E. coli
  Insert size (bp): 924
Gene/Insert 2
  Gene/Insert name: Cas2
  Species: E. coli
  Insert size (bp): 285
Gene/Insert 3
  Gene/Insert name: Leader-repeat
  Species: E. coli
  Insert size (bp): 154
  Mutation: GGTAG->gCtag
Terms and licenses: Academic/Nonprofit Terms; Industry Terms: Not Available to Industry
How to cite: pAW214 was a gift from Jennifer Doudna (Addgene plasmid # 113236 ; http://n2t.net/addgene:113236 ; RRID:Addgene_113236)
