[The description below was written by a language model from this plasmid's Addgene catalogue record and pLannotate feature annotations shown in this document.]
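Description:
pAW214 is a low-copy bacterial expression plasmid of about 4.9 kb built on the pCDF1b backbone, made for co-producing the E. coli CRISPR adaptation proteins Cas1 and Cas2 alongside a CRISPR leader-repeat target. It replicates from the CloDF13 (CDF) origin, which is compatible with other common plasmid origins and so allows it to be maintained with additional plasmids in the same cell. Selection is by streptomycin through the aadA aminoglycoside adenylyltransferase gene (SmR), which also confers spectinomycin resistance and is driven here by the bla (AmpR) promoter.

Expression is controlled by a T7 promoter with an adjacent lac operator, followed by the T7 gene 10 ribosome binding site, and the plasmid carries its own lacI gene and promoter. Transcription therefore requires a host supplying T7 RNA polymerase and is inducible with IPTG. The cas1 (ygbT) and cas2 (ygbF) open reading frames lie in tandem on the same strand, apparently as a single operon ending at a T7 terminator. The proteins are described as untagged. The short S-Tag and SET1 fragments annotated downstream of cas2 appear to be backbone remnants, as do the small TcR fragments and the CAP binding site flagged elsewhere.

The third listed insert is a 154 bp E. coli leader-repeat segment with a GGTAG-to-gCtag substitution in the leader. The automated feature table does not annotate this element, so its position in the plasmid cannot be stated from the record. Together, Cas1-Cas2 and a plasmid-borne array provide a system for examining spacer integration, and the leader mutant presumably tests how that leader sequence contributes to it, in keeping with the associated structural study of the CRISPR integration complex.
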