Features (pLannotate 1.2.2; 16 found; start..end, strand, type, name):
      3..27      +  protein_bind   lac operator: The lac repressor binds to the lac operator to inhibit transcription in E. coli. This inhibition can be relieved by adding lactose or isopropyl-β-D-thiogalactopyranoside (IPTG). lac repressor encoded by lacI
     42..64      +  RBS            RBS: efficient ribosome binding site from bacteriophage T7 gene 10 (Olins and Rangwala, 1989)
     77..991     +  CDS            ygbT: CAS1_ECOLI - Also known as cas1. Experimental evidence at protein level: Swiss-Prot protein existence level 1. CRISPR (clustered regularly interspaced short palindromic repeat), is an adaptive immune system that provides protection against mobile genetic elements (viruses, transposable elements and conjugative plasmids) (PubMed:21255106, PubMed:24920831, PubMed:24793649). CRISPR clusters contain sequences complementary to antecedent mobile elements and target invading nucleic acids. CRISPR clusters are transcribed and processed into CRISPR RNA (crRNA). The Cas1-Cas2 complex is involved in CRIS
   1007..1288    +  CDS            ygbF (sequence withheld): CAS2_ECOLI - Also known as cas2. Experimental evidence at protein level: Swiss-Prot protein existence level 1. CRISPR (clustered regularly interspaced short palindromic repeat), is an adaptive immune system that provides protection against mobile genetic elements (viruses, transposable elements and conjugative plasmids) (PubMed:21255106, PubMed:24920831, PubMed:24793649). CRISPR clusters contain sequences complementary to antecedent mobile elements and target invading nucleic acids. CRISPR clusters are transcribed and processed into CRISPR RNA (crRNA). The Cas1-Cas2 complex is involved in CRIS
   1313..1354    +  CDS            S-Tag (fragment): affinity and epitope tag derived from pancreatic ribonuclease A
   1384..1401    +  CDS            SET1 (fragment): solubility-enhancement tag derived from T7 phage gene 10B
   1409..1456    +  terminator     T7 terminator: transcription terminator for bacteriophage T7 RNA polymerase
   1627..2418    -  CDS            SmR: aminoglycoside adenylyltransferase (Murphy, 1985); aadA; confers resistance to spectinomycin and streptomycin
   2419..2510    -  promoter       AmpR promoter: bla
   2558..3296    -  rep_origin     CloDF13 ori: Plasmids containing the CloDF13 (CDF) origin of replication can be propagated in E. coli cells that contain additional plasmids with compatible origins.
   3574..3638    -  CDS            TcR (fragment): tetracycline efflux protein; tet; confers resistance to tetracycline
   3653..3674    -  protein_bind   CAP binding site: CAP binding activates transcription in the presence of cAMP. E. coli catabolite activator protein
   3687..4769    -  CDS            lacI: lac repressor; lacI; The lac repressor binds to the lac operator to inhibit transcription in E. coli. This inhibition can be relieved by adding lactose or isopropyl-β-D-thiogalactopyranoside (IPTG).
   4770..4847    -  promoter       lacI promoter: lacI
   4855..4890    -  CDS            TcR (fragment): tetracycline efflux protein; tet; confers resistance to tetracycline
   4893..2       +  promoter       T7 promoter (across the origin): promoter for bacteriophage T7 RNA polymerase
>Addgene plasmid #113236 | pAW214 | addgene full sequence | sequence record 217652 | Addgene NGS Result
GGGGAATTGTGAGCGGATAACAATTCCCCTGTAGAAATAATTTTGTTTAACTTTAATAAGGAGATATACC
ATGGCGATGACCTGGCTTCCCCTTAATCCCATTCCACTCAAAGATCGCGTCTCCATGATCTTTCTGCAAT
ATGGGCAGATCGATGTAATAGATGGCGCGTTTGTACTTATCGACAAGACAGGGATCCGCACTCATATTCC
TGTTGGCTCGGTTGCCTGCATCATGCTGGAACCTGGTACACGGGTTTCGCATGCAGCTGTACGCCTGGCT
GCGCAAGTTGGAACATTGTTGGTATGGGTGGGGGAAGCGGGCGTTCGTGTTTATGCTTCTGGTCAGCCTG
GAGGTGCGCGTTCAGATAAGCTGCTCTATCAGGCAAAACTTGCTCTGGATGAAGATTTGCGTCTGAAGGT
CGTACGTAAAATGTTTGAACTTCGGTTTGGAGAACCTGCGCCTGCCCGGCGCTCCGTAGAGCAACTCAGA
GGTATAGAAGGCAGTCGCGTGCGGGCAACCTACGCACTTCTGGCGAAGCAATACGGCGTGACATGGAATG
GACGTCGCTACGATCCGAAAGACTGGGAAAAGGGCGATACGATCAACCAATGCATTAGCGCTGCAACTTC
CTGTTTATACGGCGTAACTGAAGCGGCGATACTTGCAGCTGGTTATGCACCAGCTATTGGGTTTGTGCAT
ACAGGAAAGCCTCTTTCCTTTGTTTACGATATTGCAGACATCATTAAATTTGACACTGTTGTACCGAAAG
CTTTTGAGATAGCGCGTCGTAACCCTGGTGAGCCGGACCGGGAAGTCCGTTTGGCGTGCAGGGATATTTT
TCGCAGTAGTAAAACATTAGCCAAATTGATTCCGCTTATAGAGGACGTGCTTGCCGCTGGAGAAATACAA
CCGCCGGCCCCACCTGAAGATGCACAGCCTGTTGCCATTCCGCTTCCTGTTTCACTGGGAGATGCAGGCC
ATCGCTCGAGCTGAAGGAGATATACC
[282 nt withheld, positions 1007-1288]
TGAGCGGCCGCACTCGAGTCTGGTAAAGAAACCGCTGCTGCGAAATTTGAACGCCAGCACATGGACTCGT
CTACTAGCGCAGCTTAATTAACCTAGGCTGCTGCCACCGCTGAGCAATAACTAGCATAACCCCTTGGGGC
CTCTAAACGGGTCTTGAGGGGTTTTTTGCTGAAACCTCAGGCATTTGAGAAGCACACGGTCACACTGCTT
CCGGTAGTCAATAAACCGGTAAACCAGCAATAGACATAAGCGGCTATTTAACGACCCTGCCCTGAACCGA
CGACCGGGTCATCGTGGCCGGATCTTGCGGCCCCTCGGCTTGAACGAATTGTTAGACATTATTTGCCGAC
TACCTTGGTGATCTCGCCTTTCACGTAGTGGACAAATTCTTCCAACTGATCTGCGCGCGAGGCCAAGCGA
TCTTCTTCTTGTCCAAGATAAGCCTGTCTAGCTTCAAGTATGACGGGCTGATACTGGGCCGGCAGGCGCT
CCATTGCCCAGTCGGCAGCGACATCCTTCGGCGCGATTTTGCCGGTTACTGCGCTGTACCAAATGCGGGA
CAACGTAAGCACTACATTTCGCTCATCGCCAGCCCAGTCGGGCGGCGAGTTCCATAGCGTTAAGGTTTCA
TTTAGCGCCTCAAATAGATCCTGTTCAGGAACCGGATCAAAGAGTTCCTCCGCCGCTGGACCTACCAAGG
CAACGCTATGTTCTCTTGCTTTTGTCAGCAAGATAGCCAGATCAATGTCGATCGTGGCTGGCTCGAAGAT
ACCTGCAAGAATGTCATTGCGCTGCCATTCTCCAAATTGCAGTTCGCGCTTAGCTGGATAACGCCACGGA
ATGATGTCGTCGTGCACAACAATGGTGACTTCTACAGCGCGGAGAATCTCGCTCTCTCCAGGGGAAGCCG
AAGTTTCCAAAAGGTCGTTGATCAAAGCTCGCCGCGTTGTTTCATCAAGCCTTACGGTCACCGTAACCAG
CAAATCAATATCACTGTGTGGCTTCAGGCCGCCATCCACTGCGGAGCCGTACAAATGTACGGCCAGCAAC
GTCGGTTCGAGATGGCGCTCGATGACGCCAACTACCTCTGATAGTTGAGTCGATACTTCGGCGATCACCG
CTTCCCTCATACTCTTCCTTTTTCAATATTATTGAAGCATTTATCAGGGTTATTGTCTCATGAGCGGATA
CATATTTGAATGTATTTAGAAAAATAAACAAATAGCTAGCTCACTCGGTCGCTACGCTCCGGGCGTGAGA
CTGCGGCGGGCGCTGCGGACACATACAAAGTTACCCACAGATTCCGTGGATAAGCAGGGGACTAACATGT
GAGGCAAAACAGCAGGGCCGCGCCGGTGGCGTTTTTCCATAGGCTCCGCCCTCCTGCCAGAGTTCACATA
AACAGACGCTTTTCCGGTGCATCTGTGGGAGCCGTGAGGCTCAACCATGAATCTGACAGTACGGGCGAAA
CCCGACAGGACTTAAAGATCCCCACCGTTTCCGGCGGGTCGCTCCCTCTTGCGCTCTCCTGTTCCGACCC
TGCCGTTTACCGGATACCTGTTCCGCCTTTCTCCCTTACGGGAAGTGTGGCGCTTTCTCATAGCTCACAC
ACTGGTATCTCGGCTCGGTGTAGGTCGTTCGCTCCAAGCTGGGCTGTAAGCAAGAACTCCCCGTTCAGCC
CGACTGCTGCGCCTTATCCGGTAACTGTTCACTTGAGTCCAACCCGGAAAAGCACGGTAAAACGCCACTG
GCAGCAGCCATTGGTAACTGGGAGTTCGCAGAGGATTTGTTTAGCTAAACACGCGGTTGCTCTTGAAGTG
TGCGCCAAAGTCCGGCTACACTGGAAGGACAGATTTGGTTGCTGTGCTCTGCGAAAGCCAGTTACCACGG
TTAAGCAGTTCCCCAACTGACTTAACCTTCGATCAAACCACCTCCCCAGGTGGTTTTTTCGTTTACAGGG
CAAAAGATTACGCGCAGAAAAAAAGGATCTCAAGAAGATCCTTTGATCTTTTCTACTGAACCGCTCTAGA
TACCTTTTTAATCAATGGATTAAGTACTCTTTAACATAATGGATGTGTTGTTTGTGTGATACTATAAAGT
TGCTAGATTGTGACTGGCTTAAAAAATCATTAATTAATAATAGGTTATGTTTAGAGTGTTCCCCGCGCCA
GCGGGGATAAACCGAGCACAAATATCATCGCTCAATCTAGATTTCAGTGCAATTTATCTCTTCAAATGTA
GCACCTGAAGTCAGCCCCATACGATATAAGTTGTAATTCTCATGTTAGTCATGCCCCGCGCCCACCGGAA
GGAGCTGACTGGGTTGAAGGCTCTCAAGGGCATCGGTCGAGATCCCGGTGCCTAATGAGTGAGCTAACTT
ACATTAATTGCGTTGCGCTCACTGCCCGCTTTCCAGTCGGGAAACCTGTCGTGCCAGCTGCATTAATGAA
TCGGCCAACGCGCGGGGAGAGGCGGTTTGCGTATTGGGCGCCAGGGTGGTTTTTCTTTTCACCAGTGAGA
CGGGCAACAGCTGATTGCCCTTCACCGCCTGGCCCTGAGAGAGTTGCAGCAAGCGGTCCACGCTGGTTTG
CCCCAGCAGGCGAAAATCCTGTTTGATGGTGGTTAACGGCGGGATATAACATGAGCTGTCTTCGGTATCG
TCGTATCCCACTACCGAGATGTCCGCACCAACGCGCAGCCCGGACTCGGTAATGGCGCGCATTGCGCCCA
GCGCCATCTGATCGTTGGCAACCAGCATCGCAGTGGGAACGATGCCCTCATTCAGCATTTGCATGGTTTG
TTGAAAACCGGACATGGCACTCCAGTCGCCTTCCCGTTCCGCTATCGGCTGAATTTGATTGCGAGTGAGA
TATTTATGCCAGCCAGCCAGACGCAGACGCGCCGAGACAGAACTTAATGGGCCCGCTAACAGCGCGATTT
GCTGGTGACCCAATGCGACCAGATGCTCCACGCCCAGTCGCGTACCGTCTTCATGGGAGAAAATAATACT
GTTGATGGGTGTCTGGTCAGAGACATCAAGAAATAACGCCGGAACATTAGTGCAGGCAGCTTCCACAGCA
ATGGCATCCTGGTCATCCAGCGGATAGTTAATGATCAGCCCACTGACGCGTTGCGCGAGAAGATTGTGCA
CCGCCGCTTTACAGGCTTCGACGCCGCTTCGTTCTACCATCGACACCACCACGCTGGCACCCAGTTGATC
GGCGCGAGATTTAATCGCCGCGACAATTTGCGACGGCGCGTGCAGGGCCAGACTGGAGGTGGCAACGCCA
ATCAGCAACGACTGTTTGCCCGCCAGTTGTTGTGCCACGCGGTTGGGAATGTAATTCAGCTCCGCCATCG
CCGCTTCCACTTTTTCCCGCGTTTTCGCAGAAACGTGGCTGGCCTGGTTCACCACGCGGGAAACGGTCTG
ATAAGAGACACCGGCATACTCTGCGACATCGTATAACGTTACTGGTTTCACATTCACCACCCTGAATTGA
CTCTCTTCCGGGCGCTATCATGCCATACCGCGAAAGGTTTTGCGCCATTCGATGGTGTCCGGGATCTCGA
CGCTCTCCCTTATGCGACTCCTGCATTAGGAAATTAATACGACTCACTATA
